Addgene plasmid #161196: pDONR221-SLC25A43_STOP
Purpose: Gateway entry clone with codon-optimized ORF sequence for subcloning into custom expression vectors. Contains a STOP codon at the end of the codon-optimized ORF sequence.
Depositing lab: RESOLUTE Consortium & Giulio Superti-Furga. Depositing organization: CeMM Research Center for Molecular Medicine. Publication: The RESOLUTE consortium: unlocking SLC transporters for drug discovery. Superti-Furga G, Lackner D, Wiedmer T, Ingles-Prieto A, Barbosa B, Girardi E, Goldmann U, Gurtl B, Klavins K, Klimek C, Lindinger S, Lineiro-Retes E, Muller AC, Onstein S, Redinger G, Reil D, Sedlyarov V, Wolf G, Crawford M, Everley R, ... Steppan CM. Nat Rev Drug Discov. 2020 Jul;19(7):429-430. doi: 10.1038/d41573-020-00056-6. PubMed 32265506.
Backbone
  Vector backbone: pDONR221
  Backbone manufacturer: ThermoFisher Scientific
  Backbone size w/o insert (bp): 2550
  Vector type: Mammalian Expression
Growth in bacteria
  Bacterial resistance: Kanamycin, 50 μg/mL
  Growth temperature: 37°C
  Growth strain: NEB Stable
  Copy number: High Copy
Gene/Insert
  Gene/Insert name: SLC25A43
  Species: H. sapiens (human)
  Insert size (bp): 1026
  Entrez Gene: SLC25A43
  Cloning method: Gateway Cloning
  Sequencing primers: 5′ M13-fwd; 3′ M13-rev
Terms and licenses: Academic/Nonprofit Terms; Industry Terms
Depositor comments: This plasmid contains a STOP codon at the end of the codon-optimized ORF. For the version of this plasmid that does not contain a STOP codon, please see Addgene plasmid 132030 For more information on the full Resolute plasmid collection, please see www.addgene.org/depositor-collections/re-solute/. Please provide your feedback on this plasmid to the RESOLUTE consortium by filling out their RESOLUTE repository feedback form: https://forms.office.com/Pages/ResponsePage.aspx?id=0e05yklzmkS7rjFGQL4N7z4feCLQvEJAmVcOCM_u885UN1JJRko0Ukg4TVQwNTZLOUxPQVJWT1NHUCQlQCN0PWcu
How to cite: pDONR221-SLC25A43_STOP was a gift from RESOLUTE Consortium & Giulio Superti-Furga (Addgene plasmid # 161196 ; http://n2t.net/addgene:161196 ; RRID:Addgene_161196)
