[The description below was written by a language model from this plasmid's Addgene catalogue record and pLannotate feature annotations shown in this document.]
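Description:
pDONR221-SLC25A43_STOP is a Gateway entry clone built on the pDONR221 backbone, carrying a codon-optimized open reading frame for human SLC25A43, a member of the SLC25 mitochondrial solute carrier family. The sequenced plasmid is about 3.6 kb. It is maintained in E. coli through a high-copy ColE1/pUC-type origin and selected with kanamycin via an aminoglycoside phosphotransferase (KanR) gene. Although the catalogue lists the vector type as mammalian expression, the annotated features show no eukaryotic promoter or polyadenylation signal, so the plasmid functions as a shuttle for the ORF rather than as an expression vector in its own right.

The roughly 1 kb SLC25A43 coding sequence sits between attL1 and attL2, the recombination sites recognized in the Gateway LR reaction. This allows the ORF to be transferred directionally and in frame into any attR-containing destination vector that supplies the desired promoter, tags and selection markers. Because this version retains a stop codon at the end of the ORF, it suits native or N-terminally tagged expression. C-terminal fusions encoded by a destination vector would not be translated, and a companion clone without the stop codon exists for that purpose.

Other backbone elements include rrnB T1 and T2 transcription terminators upstream of the cassette, which shield the insert from read-through transcription, and a T7 promoter beyond attL2 pointing back toward the insert. Short lacI and lacZα fragments are vector remnants. M13 forward and reverse primer sites are used for sequence verification. The plasmid belongs to a consortium collection of solute carrier clones assembled to support transporter research and drug discovery.
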