Features (pLannotate 1.2.2; 10 found; start..end, strand, type, name):
      1..100     +  protein_bind   attL1: mutant version of attL; recombination site for the Gateway® LR reaction LR Clonase™
    106..1128    +  CDS            SLC25A43: S2543_HUMAN - Experimental evidence at transcript level: Swiss-Prot protein existence level 2. From Homo sapiens (Human).
   1133..1232    -  protein_bind   attL2: mutant version of attL; recombination site for the Gateway® LR reaction LR Clonase™
   1250..1268    -  promoter       T7 promoter: promoter for bacteriophage T7 RNA polymerase
   1402..2211    +  CDS            KanR: aminoglycoside phosphotransferase; aph(3')-Ia; confers resistance to kanamycin in bacteria or G418 (Geneticin®) in eukaryotes
   2358..2946    +  rep_origin     ori: high-copy-number ColE1/pMB1/pBR322/pUC origin of replication
   3129..3221    +  CDS            lacI (fragment): lac repressor; lacI; The lac repressor binds to the lac operator to inhibit transcription in E. coli. This inhibition can be relieved by adding lactose or isopropyl-β-D-thiogalactopyranoside (IPTG).
   3276..3303    -  terminator     rrnB T2 terminator: transcription terminator T2 from the E. coli rrnB gene
   3435..3478    +  terminator     rrnB T1 terminator: Escherichia coli rrnB; transcription terminator T1 from the E. coli rrnB gene
   3525..3561    -  CDS            lacZα (fragment): LacZα fragment of β-galactosidase; lacZ fragment
>Addgene plasmid #161196 | pDONR221-SLC25A43_STOP | addgene full sequence | sequence record 369799 | Addgene NGS Result
CAAATAATGATTTTATTTTGACTGATAGTGACCTGTTCGTTGCAACACATTGATGAGCAATGCTTTTTTA
TAATGCCAACTTTGTACAAAAAAGCAGGCTCCACCATGGCCACATGGCGGAGAGACGGCAGGCTGACCGG
AGGACAGCGCCTGCTGTGCGCAGGACTGGCCGGCACACTGTCTCTGAGCCTGACCGCACCTCTGGAGCTG
GCAACAGTGCTGGCACAAGTGGGAGTGGTGCGGGGACACGCCAGAGGCCCATGGGCCACCGGCCACAGGG
TGTGGCGCGCCGAGGGACTGAGGGCCCTGTGGAAGGGAAACGCAGTGGCATGCCTGAGGCTGTTCCCTTG
TTCCGCCGTGCAGCTGGCCGCCTACAGGAAGTTCGTGGTGCTGTTTACAGACGATCTGGGCCACATCTCT
CAGTGGAGCTCCATCATGGCAGGATCTCTGGCAGGAATGGTGAGCACCATCGTGACATACCCAACCGACC
TGATCAAGACCCGGCTGATCATGCAGAATATCCTGGAGCCCAGCTATAGAGGCCTGCTGCACGCCTTCTC
CACAATCTACCAGCAGGAGGGCTTTCTGGCCCTGTATAGGGGCGTGTCTCTGACCGTGGTGGGCGCCCTG
CCATTTTCCGCCGGATCTCTGCTGGTGTACATGAACCTGGAGAAGATCTGGAATGGCCCTAGAGATCAGT
TCTCTCTGCCACAGAACTTTGCAAACGTGTGCCTGGCAGCAGCAGTGACCCAGACACTGAGCTTCCCCTT
TGAGACAGTGAAGAGGAAGATGCAGGCCCAGTCCCCATATCTGCCACACTCTGGAGGAGTGGACGTGCAC
TTCTCCGGAGCAGTGGATTGTTTTCGCCAGATCGTGAAGGCACAGGGCGTGCTGGGACTGTGGAACGGAC
TGACAGCCAATCTGCTGAAGATCGTGCCCTACTTCGGCATCATGTTTAGCACCTTCGAGTTTTGCAAGAG
AATCTGTCTGTACCAGAACGGCTATATCCTGAGCCCCCTGTCCTATAAGCTGACCCCTGGAGTGGATCAG
TCCCTGCAGCCACAGGAGCTGAGGGAGCTGAAGAAGTTCTTTAAGACAAGAAAGCCCAAGCCTAAGAAGC
CTACCCTGTAAGACCCAGCTTTCTTGTACAAAGTTGGCATTATAAGAAAGCATTGCTTATCAATTTGTTG
CAACGAACAGGTCACTATCAGTCAAAATAAAATCATTATTTGCCATCCAGCTGATATCCCCTATAGTGAG
TCGTATTACATGGTCATAGCTGTTTCCTGGCAGCTCTGGCCCGTGTCTCAAAATCTCTGATGTTACATTG
CACAAGATAAAAATATATCATCATGAACAATAAAACTGTCTGCTTACATAAACAGTAATACAAGGGGTGT
TATGAGCCATATTCAACGGGAAACGTCGAGGCCGCGATTAAATTCCAACATGGATGCTGATTTATATGGG
TATAAATGGGCTCGCGATAATGTCGGGCAATCAGGTGCGACAATCTATCGCTTGTATGGGAAGCCCGATG
CGCCAGAGTTGTTTCTGAAACATGGCAAAGGTAGCGTTGCCAATGATGTTACAGATGAGATGGTCAGACT
AAACTGGCTGACGGAATTTATGCCTCTTCCGACCATCAAGCATTTTATCCGTACTCCTGATGATGCATGG
TTACTCACCACTGCGATCCCCGGAAAAACAGCATTCCAGGTATTAGAAGAATATCCTGATTCAGGTGAAA
ATATTGTTGATGCGCTGGCAGTGTTCCTGCGCCGGTTGCATTCGATTCCTGTTTGTAATTGTCCTTTTAA
CAGCGATCGCGTATTTCGTCTCGCTCAGGCGCAATCACGAATGAATAACGGTTTGGTTGATGCGAGTGAT
TTTGATGACGAGCGTAATGGCTGGCCTGTTGAACAAGTCTGGAAAGAAATGCATAAACTTTTGCCATTCT
CACCGGATTCAGTCGTCACTCATGGTGATTTCTCACTTGATAACCTTATTTTTGACGAGGGGAAATTAAT
AGGTTGTATTGATGTTGGACGAGTCGGAATCGCAGACCGATACCAGGATCTTGCCATCCTATGGAACTGC
CTCGGTGAGTTTTCTCCTTCATTACAGAAACGGCTTTTTCAAAAATATGGTATTGATAATCCTGATATGA
ATAAATTGCAGTTTCATTTGATGCTCGATGAGTTTTTCTAATCAGAATTGGTTAATTGGTTGTAACACTG
GCAGAGCATTACGCTGACTTGACGGGACGGCGCAAGCTCATGACCAAAATCCCTTAACGTGAGTTACGCG
TCGTTCCACTGAGCGTCAGACCCCGTAGAAAAGATCAAAGGATCTTCTTGAGATCCTTTTTTTCTGCGCG
TAATCTGCTGCTTGCAAACAAAAAAACCACCGCTACCAGCGGTGGTTTGTTTGCCGGATCAAGAGCTACC
AACTCTTTTTCCGAAGGTAACTGGCTTCAGCAGAGCGCAGATACCAAATACTGTTCTTCTAGTGTAGCCG
TAGTTAGGCCACCACTTCAAGAACTCTGTAGCACCGCCTACATACCTCGCTCTGCTAATCCTGTTACCAG
TGGCTGCTGCCAGTGGCGATAAGTCGTGTCTTACCGGGTTGGACTCAAGACGATAGTTACCGGATAAGGC
GCAGCGGTCGGGCTGAACGGGGGGTTCGTGCACACAGCCCAGCTTGGAGCGAACGACCTACACCGAACTG
AGATACCTACAGCGTGAGCTATGAGAAAGCGCCACGCTTCCCGAAGGGAGAAAGGCGGACAGGTATCCGG
TAAGCGGCAGGGTCGGAACAGGAGAGCGCACGAGGGAGCTTCCAGGGGGAAACGCCTGGTATCTTTATAG
TCCTGTCGGGTTTCGCCACCTCTGACTTGAGCGTCGATTTTTGTGATGCTCGTCAGGGGGGCGGAGCCTA
TGGAAAAACGCCAGCAACGCGGCCTTTTTACGGTTCCTGGCCTTTTGCTGGCCTTTTGCTCACATGTTCT
TTCCTGCGTTATCCCCTGATTCTGTGGATAACCGTATTACCGCCTTTGAGTGAGCTGATACCGCTCGCCG
CAGCCGAACGACCGAGCGCAGCGAGTCAGTGAGCGAGGAAGCGGAAGAGCGCCCAATACGCAAACCGCCT
CTCCCCGCGCGTTGGCCGATTCATTAATGCAGCTGGCACGACAGGTTTCCCGACTGGAAAGCGGGCAGTG
AGCGCAACGCAATTAATACGCGTACCGCTAGCCAGGAAGAGTTTGTAGAAACGCAAAAAGGCCATCCGTC
AGGATGGCCTTCTGCTTAGTTTGATGCCTGGCAGTTTATGGCGGGCGTCCTGCCCGCCACCCTCCGGGCC
GTTGCTTCACAACGTTCAAATCCGCTCCCGGCGGATTTGTCCTACTCAGGAGAGCGTTCACCGACAAACA
ACAGATAAAACGAAAGGCCCAGTCTTCCGACTGAGCCTTTCGTTTTATTTGATGCCTGGCAGTTCCCTAC
TCTCGCGTTAACGCTAGCATGGATGTTTTCCCAGTCACGACGTTGTAAAACGACGGCCAGTCTTAAGCTC
GGGCCC
