>Addgene plasmid #161196 | pDONR221-SLC25A43_STOP | depositor partial sequence | sequence record 312327 | Codon-optimized ORF of SLC25A43
ATGGCCACATGGCGGAGAGACGGCAGGCTGACCGGAGGACAGCGCCTGCTGTGCGCAGGACTGGCCGGCA
CACTGTCTCTGAGCCTGACCGCACCTCTGGAGCTGGCAACAGTGCTGGCACAAGTGGGAGTGGTGCGGGG
ACACGCCAGAGGCCCATGGGCCACCGGCCACAGGGTGTGGCGCGCCGAGGGACTGAGGGCCCTGTGGAAG
GGAAACGCAGTGGCATGCCTGAGGCTGTTCCCTTGTTCCGCCGTGCAGCTGGCCGCCTACAGGAAGTTCG
TGGTGCTGTTTACAGACGATCTGGGCCACATCTCTCAGTGGAGCTCCATCATGGCAGGATCTCTGGCAGG
AATGGTGAGCACCATCGTGACATACCCAACCGACCTGATCAAGACCCGGCTGATCATGCAGAATATCCTG
GAGCCCAGCTATAGAGGCCTGCTGCACGCCTTCTCCACAATCTACCAGCAGGAGGGCTTTCTGGCCCTGT
ATAGGGGCGTGTCTCTGACCGTGGTGGGCGCCCTGCCATTTTCCGCCGGATCTCTGCTGGTGTACATGAA
CCTGGAGAAGATCTGGAATGGCCCTAGAGATCAGTTCTCTCTGCCACAGAACTTTGCAAACGTGTGCCTG
GCAGCAGCAGTGACCCAGACACTGAGCTTCCCCTTTGAGACAGTGAAGAGGAAGATGCAGGCCCAGTCCC
CATATCTGCCACACTCTGGAGGAGTGGACGTGCACTTCTCCGGAGCAGTGGATTGTTTTCGCCAGATCGT
GAAGGCACAGGGCGTGCTGGGACTGTGGAACGGACTGACAGCCAATCTGCTGAAGATCGTGCCCTACTTC
GGCATCATGTTTAGCACCTTCGAGTTTTGCAAGAGAATCTGTCTGTACCAGAACGGCTATATCCTGAGCC
CCCTGTCCTATAAGCTGACCCCTGGAGTGGATCAGTCCCTGCAGCCACAGGAGCTGAGGGAGCTGAAGAA
GTTCTTTAAGACAAGAAAGCCCAAGCCTAAGAAGCCTACCCTGTAA
